>Addgene plasmid #60397 | pRS424-TUB2 - human TUBB3 Cterminal tail | addgene partial sequence | sequence record 98537 | M13-F20 5'-TGTAAAACGACGGCCAGT-3'
GGGCGAATGGGTACCGGCCGCAAATTAAAGCCTTCGAGCGGTCCCAAAACCTTCTCAAGCAAGGTTTCAG
TATAATGTTACATGCGTACACGCGTCTGTACAGAAAAAAAAGAAAAATTTGAAATATAAATAACGTTCTT
AATACTAACATAACTATAAAAAAATAAATAGGGACCTAGACTTCAGGTTGTCTAACTCCTTCCTTTTCGG
TTAGAGCGGATGTGGGGGGAGGGCGTGAATGTAAGCGTGACATAACTAATTACATGACTCGAGGTCGACG
GTATCGATAAGCTTGATATCGACGTCTTTATTTTGGACCTTGAGCTTCAGATTCTTCTTCATCATCTTCA
TACATTTCACCTTCTTCTTCAGCAGTAGCATCTTGGTATTGTTGGTATTCGCTAACCAGATCATTCATAT
TAGATTCAGCCTCAGAGAATTCCAATTCGTCCATACCTTCACTAGTATACCAGTGCAAGAAAGCTTTTCT
TTTGAACATAGCGGAAAATTGGTCACCAACTCTCTTGAATAGCTCTTGAATAGATGTGGAGTTAGCAATG
AAAGTAGCAGCCATGTCCAAACCTTGAGGAGCGACAGAACACACAGCAGTTTGCACATTGTTGGGGATCC
ATTCCACGAAATAGTCTGAGTTTTTAGATTGCACTTTATGCATTTCATCTTCCACCTCCTTAACGG
