>Addgene plasmid #60397 | pRS424-TUB2 - human TUBB3 Cterminal tail | addgene partial sequence | sequence record 98539 | M13-Rev 5'-CAGGAAACAGCTATGACC-3'
GCTGGAGCTCTAGTACGGATTAGAAGCCGCCGAGCGGGTGAAGCCCTCCGAAGGAAGACTCTCCTCCGTG
CGTCCTCGTCTTCACCGGTCGCGTTCCTGAAACGCAGATGTGCCTCGCGCCGCACTGCTCCGAACAATAA
AGATTCTACAATACTAGCTTTTATGGTTATGAAGAGGAAAAATTGGCAGTAACCTGGCCCCACAAACCTT
CAAATGAACGAATCAAATTAACAACCATAGGATGATAATGCGATTAGTTTTTTAGCCTTATTTCTGGGGT
AATTAATCAGCGAAGCGATGATTTTTGATCTATTAACAGATATATAAATGCAAAAACTGCATAACCACTT
TAACTAATACTTTCAACATTTTCGGTTTGTATTACTTCTTATTCAAATGTAATAAAAGTATCAACAAAAA
ATTGTTAATATACCTCTATACTTTAACGTCAAGGAGAAAAAACCCCGGATTCTAGAACTAGTGGATCCCC
GGGCATATGAGAGAAATCATTCATATCTCGACAGGTCAGTGTGGTAACCAAATTGGTGCTGCATTCTGGG
AAACTATCTGTGGTGAGCACGGTTTGGATTTCAATGGGACATATCACGGCCATGACGATATCCAGAAGGA
GAGACTGAACGTGTACTTCAACGAGGCATCTTCTGGGAAGTGGGTTCCAAGATCTATTAACGTCGATCTA
GAACCTGGGACGATTGACGCAGTACGCAATTCTGCCATCGGGAATTTGTTTAGA
