>Addgene plasmid #60397 | pRS424-TUB2 - human TUBB3 Cterminal tail | addgene partial sequence | sequence record 99519 | GAL1 5'-AATATACCTCTATACTTTAACGTC-3'
AGAACTAGTGGATCCCCGGGCATATGAGAGAAATCATTCATATCTCGACAGGTCAGTGTGGTAACCAAAT
TGGTGCTGCATTCTGGGAAACTATCTGTGGTGAGCACGGTTTGGATTTCAATGGGACATATCACGGCCAT
GACGATATCCAGAAGGAGAGACTGAACGTGTACTTCAACGAGGCATCTTCTGGGAAGTGGGTTCCAAGAT
CTATTAACGTCGATCTAGAACCTGGGACGATTGACGCAGTACGCAATTCTGCCATCGGGAATTTGTTTAG
ACCTGACAATTATATCTTTGGGCAAAGTTCTGCGGGCAACGTGTGGGCCAAGGGTCACTACACAGAAGGT
GCTGAGCTTGTAGACAGCGTCATGGATGTTATTAGACGAGAGGCCGAAGGATCCGACTCCCTTCAAGGTT
TCCAGATCACACATTCTCTTGGTGGTGGTACCGGTTCCGGTATGGGTACGCTTTTGATCTCGAAGATTAG
GGAAGAGTTTCCTGATCGTATGATGGCCACCTTCTCCGTCTTGCCCTCTCCGAAGACTTCTGACACCGTT
GTCGAACCATACAATGCCACGTTGTCTGTGCACCAATTGGTAGAACACTCTGATGAAACATTCTGTATCG
ATAACGAAGCACTTTATGACATCTGTCAAAGGACCTTAAAGTTGAATCAACCTTCTTATGGAGATTTGAA
CAACTTGGTCTCGAGCGTCATGTCTGGTGTGACAACTTCATTGCGTTATCCCGGCCAATTGAACTCTGAT
TTGAGAAAGTTGGCTGTTAATCTTGT
