[The description below was written by a language model from this plasmid's Addgene catalogue record.]
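Description:
pRS424-TUB2 - human TUBB3 Cterminal tail is a yeast expression plasmid built on the pRS424 backbone, a member of the pRS shuttle vector series. It is propagated in E. coli as a high-copy plasmid under ampicillin selection and is maintained in Saccharomyces cerevisiae through a TRP marker, which allows selection in tryptophan-auxotrophic strains. pRS424 is generally known as a 2μ-based episomal vector, although the record itself lists no origins of replication and no feature table is provided.

The insert, of about 1.5 kb, encodes a chimeric beta-tubulin. The body of the protein is budding yeast TUB2 (YFL037W) carrying a C127S substitution. The native C-terminal region from amino acid 429 to the end has been replaced with the corresponding C-terminal tail sequence of human beta3 tubulin (TUBB3). The coding sequence was cloned between NdeI and AatII sites, both of which were retained, and is placed under a GAL promoter, so expression is expected to be induced by galactose. The record does not say which GAL promoter is used, and it lists no epitope or purification tags on this insert.

The design grafts a human isotype-specific tail onto a yeast tubulin core. The C-terminal tails are the most divergent part of tubulin and are exposed on the microtubule surface. The associated publication concerns how tubulin isotypes and post-translational modifications regulate microtubule motors. This suggests the plasmid is used to overexpress recombinant chimeric tubulin in yeast for making microtubules of defined tail composition. Producing such tubulin would presumably also require an alpha-tubulin partner, which the record does not describe.
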