Addgene plasmid #60397: pRS424-TUB2 - human TUBB3 Cterminal tail
Purpose: Expression of chimeric yeast beta tubulin (TUB2) - human beta3 tubulin Cterminal tail (TUBB3) using a GAL promoter
Depositing lab: Ron Vale. Depositing organization: University of California, San Francisco (UCSF). Publication: Regulation of microtubule motors by tubulin isotypes and post-translational modifications. Sirajuddin M, Rice LM, Vale RD. Nat Cell Biol. 2014 Apr;16(4):335-44. doi: 10.1038/ncb2920. Epub 2014 Mar 16. PubMed 24633327.
Backbone
  Vector backbone: pRS424
  Vector type: Yeast Expression
  Selectable markers: TRP marker for yeast
Growth in bacteria
  Bacterial resistance: Ampicillin, 100 μg/mL
  Growth temperature: 37°C
  Growth strain: Top10
  Copy number: High Copy
Gene/Insert
  Gene/Insert name: TUB2 (alt name: Yeast beta Tubulin - TUBB3 C-terminal tail)
  Species: S. cerevisiae (budding yeast)
  Insert size (bp): 1500
  Mutation: C127S; TUB2 amino acids 429 - end, replaced with human TUBB3 sequence
  GenBank ID: YFL037W
  Promoter: GAL
  Cloning method: Restriction Enzyme; 5′ cloning site NdeI (not destroyed); 3′ cloning site AatII (not destroyed)
  Sequencing primers: 5′ aacgtcaaggagaaaaaacc; 3′ gggagggcgtgaatgtaagc
Terms and licenses: Academic/Nonprofit Terms; Industry Terms: Not Available to Industry
How to cite: pRS424-TUB2 - human TUBB3 Cterminal tail was a gift from Ron Vale (Addgene plasmid # 60397 ; http://n2t.net/addgene:60397 ; RRID:Addgene_60397)
